>Addgene plasmid #161277 | pDONR221-SLC35A5_STOP | addgene full sequence | sequence record 479344 | Addgene NGS Result
CCTACAGCGTGAGCTATGAGAAAGCGCCACGCTTCCCGAAGGGAGAAAGGCGGACAGGTATCCGGTAAGC
GGCAGGGTCGGAACAGGAGAGCGCACGAGGGAGCTTCCAGGGGGAAACGCCTGGTATCTTTATAGTCCTG
TCGGGTTTCGCCACCTCTGACTTGAGCGTCGATTTTTGTGATGCTCGTCAGGGGGGCGGAGCCTATGGAA
AAACGCCAGCAACGCGGCCTTTTTACGGTTCCTGGCCTTTTGCTGGCCTTTTGCTCACATGTTCTTTCCT
GCGTTATCCCCTGATTCTGTGGATAACCGTATTACCGCCTTTGAGTGAGCTGATACCGCTCGCCGCAGCC
GAACGACCGAGCGCAGCGAGTCAGTGAGCGAGGAAGCGGAAGAGCGCCCAATACGCAAACCGCCTCTCCC
CGCGCGTTGGCCGATTCATTAATGCAGCTGGCACGACAGGTTTCCCGACTGGAAAGCGGGCAGTGAGCGC
AACGCAATTAATACGCGTACCGCTAGCCAGGAAGAGTTTGTAGAAACGCAAAAAGGCCATCCGTCAGGAT
GGCCTTCTGCTTAGTTTGATGCCTGGCAGTTTATGGCGGGCGTCCTGCCCGCCACCCTCCGGGCCGTTGC
TTCACAACGTTCAAATCCGCTCCCGGCGGATTTGTCCTACTCAGGAGAGCGTTCACCGACAAACAACAGA
TAAAACGAAAGGCCCAGTCTTCCGACTGAGCCTTTCGTTTTATTTGATGCCTGGCAGTTCCCTACTCTCG
CGTTAACGCTAGCATGGATGTTTTCCCAGTCACGACGTTGTAAAACGACGGCCAGTCTTAAGCTCGGGCC
CCAAATAATGATTTTATTTTGACTGATAGTGACCTGTTCGTTGCAACACATTGATGAGCAATGCTTTTTT
ATAATGCCAACTTTGTACAAAAAAGCAGGCTCCACCATGGAGAAGCAGTGCTGTAGCCACCCTGTGATCT
GCTCCCTGTCTACCATGTACACATTCCTGCTGGGCGCCATCTTTATCGCCCTGAGCTCCTCTCGGATCCT
GCTGGTCAAGTATAGCGCCAACGAGGAGAATAAGTACGACTATCTGCCAACCACAGTGAACGTGTGCTCC
GAGCTGGTGAAGCTGGTGTTCTGCGTGCTGGTGTCCTTTTGCGTGATCAAGAAGGATCACCAGTCTAGGA
ATCTGAAGTACGCCTCTTGGAAGGAGTTCAGCGACTTTATGAAGTGGTCTATCCCCGCCTTCCTGTATTT
TCTGGATAACCTGATCGTGTTCTACGTGCTGAGCTATCTGCAGCCTGCCATGGCCGTGATCTTCAGCAAT
TTTTCCATCATCACCACAGCCCTGCTGTTCAGGATCGTGCTGAAGCGGAGACTGAACTGGATCCAGTGGG
CCAGCCTGCTGACCCTGTTTCTGTCCATCGTGGCCCTGACAGCCGGCACCAAGACACTGCAGCACAACCT
GGCAGGAAGGGGATTCCACCACGACGCCTTCTTTAGCCCTTCCAACTCTTGCCTGCTGTTTAGGAGCGAG
TGCCCACGCAAGGATAATTGTACCGCCAAGGAGTGGACATTCCCCGAGGCCAAGTGGAACACCACAGCCC
GGGTGTTTTCCCACATCAGACTGGGCATGGGCCACGTGCTGATCATCGTGCAGTGTTTCATCAGCTCCAT
GGCCAACATCTACAATGAGAAGATCCTGAAGGAGGGCAACCAGCTGACCGAGTCCATCTTCATCCAGAAT
TCTAAGCTGTATTTCTTTGGCATCCTGTTTAATGGCCTGACACTGGGCCTGCAGCGGAGCAACAGAGACC
AGATCAAGAATTGCGGCTTCTTTTACGGCCACTCTGCCTTCAGCGTGGCCCTGATCTTCGTGACCGCCTT
TCAGGGCCTGTCCGTGGCCTTCATCCTGAAGTTTCTGGACAACATGTTTCACGTGCTGATGGCCCAGGTG
ACCACAGTGATCATCACCACAGTGTCTGTGCTGGTGTTCGATTTTCGGCCAAGCCTGGAGTTCTTTCTGG
AGGCCCCCAGCGTGCTGCTGTCCATCTTCATCTACAATGCCTCCAAGCCCCAGGTGCCTGAGTATGCCCC
AAGACAGGAGAGGATCCGCGACCTGTCTGGCAACCTGTGGGAGAGGTCTAGCGGCGATGGAGAGGAGCTG
GAGCGCCTGACCAAGCCAAAGTCCGATGAGTCTGACGAGGATACATTTTAAGACCCAGCTTTCTTGTACA
AAGTTGGCATTATAAGAAAGCATTGCTTATCAATTTGTTGCAACGAACAGGTCACTATCAGTCAAAATAA
AATCATTATTTGCCATCCAGCTGATATCCCCTATAGTGAGTCGTATTACATGGTCATAGCTGTTTCCTGG
CAGCTCTGGCCCGTGTCTCAAAATCTCTGATGTTACATTGCACAAGATAAAAATATATCATCATGAACAA
TAAAACTGTCTGCTTACATAAACAGTAATACAAGGGGTGTTATGAGCCATATTCAACGGGAAACGTCGAG
GCCGCGATTAAATTCCAACATGGATGCTGATTTATATGGGTATAAATGGGCTCGCGATAATGTCGGGCAA
TCAGGTGCGACAATCTATCGCTTGTATGGGAAGCCCGATGCGCCAGAGTTGTTTCTGAAACATGGCAAAG
GTAGCGTTGCCAATGATGTTACAGATGAGATGGTCAGACTAAACTGGCTGACGGAATTTATGCCTCTTCC
GACCATCAAGCATTTTATCCGTACTCCTGATGATGCATGGTTACTCACCACTGCGATCCCCGGAAAAACA
GCATTCCAGGTATTAGAAGAATATCCTGATTCAGGTGAAAATATTGTTGATGCGCTGGCAGTGTTCCTGC
GCCGGTTGCATTCGATTCCTGTTTGTAATTGTCCTTTTAACAGCGATCGCGTATTTCGTCTCGCTCAGGC
GCAATCACGAATGAATAACGGTTTGGTTGATGCGAGTGATTTTGATGACGAGCGTAATGGCTGGCCTGTT
GAACAAGTCTGGAAAGAAATGCATAAACTTTTGCCATTCTCACCGGATTCAGTCGTCACTCATGGTGATT
TCTCACTTGATAACCTTATTTTTGACGAGGGGAAATTAATAGGTTGTATTGATGTTGGACGAGTCGGAAT
CGCAGACCGATACCAGGATCTTGCCATCCTATGGAACTGCCTCGGTGAGTTTTCTCCTTCATTACAGAAA
CGGCTTTTTCAAAAATATGGTATTGATAATCCTGATATGAATAAATTGCAGTTTCATTTGATGCTCGATG
AGTTTTTCTAATCAGAATTGGTTAATTGGTTGTAACACTGGCAGAGCATTACGCTGACTTGACGGGACGG
CGCAAGCTCATGACCAAAATCCCTTAACGTGAGTTACGCGTCGTTCCACTGAGCGTCAGACCCCGTAGAA
AAGATCAAAGGATCTTCTTGAGATCCTTTTTTTCTGCGCGTAATCTGCTGCTTGCAAACAAAAAAACCAC
CGCTACCAGCGGTGGTTTGTTTGCCGGATCAAGAGCTACCAACTCTTTTTCCGAAGGTAACTGGCTTCAG
CAGAGCGCAGATACCAAATACTGTTCTTCTAGTGTAGCCGTAGTTAGGCCACCACTTCAAGAACTCTGTA
GCACCGCCTACATACCTCGCTCTGCTAATCCTGTTACCAGTGGCTGCTGCCAGTGGCGATAAGTCGTGTC
TTACCGGGTTGGACTCAAGACGATAGTTACCGGATAAGGCGCAGCGGTCGGGCTGAACGGGGGGTTCGTG
CACACAGCCCAGCTTGGAGCGAACGACCTACACCGAACTGAGATA
Features (pLannotate 1.2.2; 10 found; start..end, strand, type, name):
    394..486     +  CDS            lacI (fragment): lac repressor; lacI; The lac repressor binds to the lac operator to inhibit transcription in E. coli. This inhibition can be relieved by adding lactose or isopropyl-β-D-thiogalactopyranoside (IPTG).
    541..568     -  terminator     rrnB T2 terminator: transcription terminator T2 from the E. coli rrnB gene
    700..743     +  terminator     rrnB T1 terminator: Escherichia coli rrnB; transcription terminator T1 from the E. coli rrnB gene
    790..826     -  CDS            lacZα (fragment): LacZα fragment of β-galactosidase; lacZ fragment
    842..941     +  protein_bind   attL1: mutant version of attL; recombination site for the Gateway® LR reaction LR Clonase™
    947..2218    +  CDS            SLC35A5: S35A5_HUMAN - Experimental evidence at protein level: Swiss-Prot protein existence level 1. From Homo sapiens (Human).
   2223..2322    -  protein_bind   attL2: mutant version of attL; recombination site for the Gateway® LR reaction LR Clonase™
   2340..2358    -  promoter       T7 promoter: promoter for bacteriophage T7 RNA polymerase
   2492..3301    +  CDS            KanR: aminoglycoside phosphotransferase; aph(3')-Ia; confers resistance to kanamycin in bacteria or G418 (Geneticin®) in eukaryotes
   3448..211     +  rep_origin     ori (across the origin): high-copy-number ColE1/pMB1/pBR322/pUC origin of replication
