[The description below was written by a language model from this plasmid's Addgene catalogue record and pLannotate feature annotations shown in this document.]
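Description:
pDONR221-SLC35A5_STOP is a Gateway entry clone built on the pDONR221 backbone, carrying a codon-optimized open reading frame for human SLC35A5 (also recorded as FLJ20730), a member of the solute carrier family 35. The sequenced plasmid is about 3.8 kb, with an insert of roughly 1.3 kb. It is maintained in E. coli at high copy number through a ColE1/pUC-type origin and is selected with kanamycin via an aminoglycoside phosphotransferase (KanR) gene.

The SLC35A5 coding sequence sits between attL1 and attL2 sites, the recombination sequences recognised in the Gateway LR reaction, so the ORF can be transferred directionally into any attR-containing destination vector. Although the catalogue lists the vector type as mammalian expression, the feature table shows no eukaryotic promoter or polyadenylation signal driving the insert. The plasmid is therefore a shuttle for subcloning, and expression depends on the destination vector chosen. rrnB T1 and T2 terminators lie upstream of attL1, where they insulate the cassette from read-through transcription in bacteria. A T7 promoter lies just beyond attL2, oriented back toward the insert. The short lacI and lacZα fragments are backbone remnants with no evident functional role, and M13 primer sites flank the insert for sequence verification.

This version keeps a stop codon at the end of the ORF, so it suits destination vectors that express the native protein or add N-terminal tags, but not C-terminal fusions. A companion clone lacking the stop codon exists for that purpose. The plasmid belongs to a consortium collection of solute carrier transporter clones assembled to support the study of SLCs and drug discovery.
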