Addgene plasmid #161277: pDONR221-SLC35A5_STOP
Purpose: Gateway entry clone with codon-optimized ORF sequence for subcloning into custom expression vectors. Contains a STOP codon at the end of the codon-optimized ORF sequence.
Depositing lab: RESOLUTE Consortium & Giulio Superti-Furga. Depositing organization: CeMM Research Center for Molecular Medicine. Publication: The RESOLUTE consortium: unlocking SLC transporters for drug discovery. Superti-Furga G, Lackner D, Wiedmer T, Ingles-Prieto A, Barbosa B, Girardi E, Goldmann U, Gurtl B, Klavins K, Klimek C, Lindinger S, Lineiro-Retes E, Muller AC, Onstein S, Redinger G, Reil D, Sedlyarov V, Wolf G, Crawford M, Everley R, ... Steppan CM. Nat Rev Drug Discov. 2020 Jul;19(7):429-430. doi: 10.1038/d41573-020-00056-6. PubMed 32265506.
Backbone
  Vector backbone: pDONR221
  Backbone manufacturer: ThermoFisher Scientific
  Backbone size w/o insert (bp): 2550
  Vector type: Mammalian Expression
Growth in bacteria
  Bacterial resistance: Kanamycin, 50 μg/mL
  Growth temperature: 37°C
  Growth strain: NEB Stable
  Copy number: High Copy
Gene/Insert
  Gene/Insert name: SLC35A5 (alt name: FLJ20730)
  Species: H. sapiens (human)
  Insert size (bp): 1275
  Entrez Gene: SLC35A5
  Cloning method: Gateway Cloning
  Sequencing primers: 5′ M13-fwd; 3′ M13-rev
Terms and licenses: Academic/Nonprofit Terms; Industry Terms
Depositor comments: This plasmid contains a STOP codon at the end of the codon-optimized ORF. For the version of this plasmid that does not contain a STOP codon, please see Addgene plasmid 132111 For more information on the full Resolute plasmid collection, please see www.addgene.org/depositor-collections/re-solute/. Please provide your feedback on this plasmid to the RESOLUTE consortium by filling out their RESOLUTE repository feedback form: https://forms.office.com/Pages/ResponsePage.aspx?id=0e05yklzmkS7rjFGQL4N7z4feCLQvEJAmVcOCM_u885UN1JJRko0Ukg4TVQwNTZLOUxPQVJWT1NHUCQlQCN0PWcu
How to cite: pDONR221-SLC35A5_STOP was a gift from RESOLUTE Consortium & Giulio Superti-Furga (Addgene plasmid # 161277 ; http://n2t.net/addgene:161277 ; RRID:Addgene_161277)
