>Addgene plasmid #161277 | pDONR221-SLC35A5_STOP | depositor partial sequence | sequence record 312489 | Codon-optimized ORF of SLC35A5
ATGGAGAAGCAGTGCTGTAGCCACCCTGTGATCTGCTCCCTGTCTACCATGTACACATTCCTGCTGGGCG
CCATCTTTATCGCCCTGAGCTCCTCTCGGATCCTGCTGGTCAAGTATAGCGCCAACGAGGAGAATAAGTA
CGACTATCTGCCAACCACAGTGAACGTGTGCTCCGAGCTGGTGAAGCTGGTGTTCTGCGTGCTGGTGTCC
TTTTGCGTGATCAAGAAGGATCACCAGTCTAGGAATCTGAAGTACGCCTCTTGGAAGGAGTTCAGCGACT
TTATGAAGTGGTCTATCCCCGCCTTCCTGTATTTTCTGGATAACCTGATCGTGTTCTACGTGCTGAGCTA
TCTGCAGCCTGCCATGGCCGTGATCTTCAGCAATTTTTCCATCATCACCACAGCCCTGCTGTTCAGGATC
GTGCTGAAGCGGAGACTGAACTGGATCCAGTGGGCCAGCCTGCTGACCCTGTTTCTGTCCATCGTGGCCC
TGACAGCCGGCACCAAGACACTGCAGCACAACCTGGCAGGAAGGGGATTCCACCACGACGCCTTCTTTAG
CCCTTCCAACTCTTGCCTGCTGTTTAGGAGCGAGTGCCCACGCAAGGATAATTGTACCGCCAAGGAGTGG
ACATTCCCCGAGGCCAAGTGGAACACCACAGCCCGGGTGTTTTCCCACATCAGACTGGGCATGGGCCACG
TGCTGATCATCGTGCAGTGTTTCATCAGCTCCATGGCCAACATCTACAATGAGAAGATCCTGAAGGAGGG
CAACCAGCTGACCGAGTCCATCTTCATCCAGAATTCTAAGCTGTATTTCTTTGGCATCCTGTTTAATGGC
CTGACACTGGGCCTGCAGCGGAGCAACAGAGACCAGATCAAGAATTGCGGCTTCTTTTACGGCCACTCTG
CCTTCAGCGTGGCCCTGATCTTCGTGACCGCCTTTCAGGGCCTGTCCGTGGCCTTCATCCTGAAGTTTCT
GGACAACATGTTTCACGTGCTGATGGCCCAGGTGACCACAGTGATCATCACCACAGTGTCTGTGCTGGTG
TTCGATTTTCGGCCAAGCCTGGAGTTCTTTCTGGAGGCCCCCAGCGTGCTGCTGTCCATCTTCATCTACA
ATGCCTCCAAGCCCCAGGTGCCTGAGTATGCCCCAAGACAGGAGAGGATCCGCGACCTGTCTGGCAACCT
GTGGGAGAGGTCTAGCGGCGATGGAGAGGAGCTGGAGCGCCTGACCAAGCCAAAGTCCGATGAGTCTGAC
GAGGATACATTTTAA
